Addgene plasmid #104786: pSC12
Purpose: (Empty Backbone) pNB184-Cas9 entry cassette
Depositing lab: Robert Stupar. Depositing organization: University of Minnesota. Publication: CRISPR/Cas9 and TALENs generate heritable mutations for genes involved in small RNA processing of Glycine max and Medicago truncatula. Curtin SJ, Xiong Y, Michno JM, Campbell BW, Stec AO, Cermak T, Starker C, Voytas DF, Eamens AL, Stupar RM. Plant Biotechnol J. 2017 Oct 31. doi: 10.1111/pbi.12857. PubMed 29087011.
Backbone
  Vector backbone: pENTR top
  Vector type: Plant Expression, CRISPR
Growth in bacteria
  Bacterial resistance: Spectinomycin, 50 μg/mL
  Growth temperature: 37°C
  Growth strain: DH5alpha
  Copy number: High Copy
Gene/Insert
  Gene/Insert name: None
Terms and licenses: Academic/Nonprofit Terms; Industry Terms: Not Available to Industry
Depositor comments: Alternative name of plasmid: pNB184
How to cite: pSC12 was a gift from Robert Stupar (Addgene plasmid # 104786 ; http://n2t.net/addgene:104786 ; RRID:Addgene_104786)
