[The description below was written by a language model from this plasmid's Addgene catalogue record and pLannotate feature annotations shown in this document.]
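Description:
pSC12 (also recorded as pNB184) is a Gateway entry plasmid of about 7.6 kb, built on a pENTR-type backbone and catalogued as a plant-expression/CRISPR vector. It replicates in E. coli from a high-copy ColE1/pUC-type origin and is selected with spectinomycin through the aadA (SmR) aminoglycoside adenylyltransferase gene. This gene sits downstream of a fragment of the class 1 integron Pc promoter and a remnant of a gentamicin resistance gene. Short fragments of lacI and lacZα, together with the rrnB T1 and T2 terminators upstream of the cassette, are backbone remnants. The terminators insulate the entry cassette from read-through transcription in bacteria.

Although the catalogue lists it as an empty backbone with no insert, both the depositor sequence and the repository's sequencing result give the same annotation, which shows a Cas9 cassette. An attL1 site is followed by a 2xFLAG epitope tag and a plant codon-optimised Streptococcus pyogenes Cas9 containing the potato IV2 intron, which helps restrict expression of functional protein to plant cells. On the circular map the coding sequence runs into a NOS terminator/poly(A) signal and then an attR5 site. The attL1/attR5 pair marks this as one module for a multisite Gateway LR reaction, to be combined with a partner entry clone. No plant promoter is annotated within the cassette, so Cas9 expression presumably depends on a promoter supplied by the destination vector, though the record does not state this. The only annotated promoter near the cassette is a T7 promoter lying outside attR5 in reverse orientation. The associated publication concerns heritable CRISPR/Cas9 and TALEN mutagenesis in soybean and Medicago truncatula, consistent with use as the nuclease donor when assembling plant transformation constructs.
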