Features (pLannotate 1.2.2; 14 found; start..end, strand, type, name):
      8..260     +  terminator     NOS terminator: nopaline synthase terminator and poly(A) signal
    305..428     +  protein_bind   attR5: mutant version of attR; recombination site for the Gateway® LR reaction LR Clonase™
    446..464     -  promoter       T7 promoter: promoter for bacteriophage T7 RNA polymerase
    654..677     +  promoter       Pc promoter (fragment): intI1 (promoter lies within the coding sequence); class 1 integron promoter
    853..909     +  CDS            GmR (fragment): gentamycin acetyltransferase; aacC1; confers resistance to gentamycin
    916..1707    +  CDS            SmR: aminoglycoside adenylyltransferase (Murphy, 1985); aadA; confers resistance to spectinomycin and streptomycin
   1800..2388    +  rep_origin     ori: high-copy-number ColE1/pMB1/pBR322/pUC origin of replication
   2571..2663    +  CDS            lacI (fragment): lac repressor; lacI; The lac repressor binds to the lac operator to inhibit transcription in E. coli. This inhibition can be relieved by adding lactose or isopropyl-β-D-thiogalactopyranoside (IPTG).
   2718..2745    -  terminator     rrnB T2 terminator: transcription terminator T2 from the E. coli rrnB gene
   2877..2920    +  terminator     rrnB T1 terminator: Escherichia coli rrnB; transcription terminator T1 from the E. coli rrnB gene
   2967..3003    -  CDS            lacZα (fragment): LacZα fragment of β-galactosidase; lacZ fragment
   3019..3118    +  protein_bind   attL1: mutant version of attL; recombination site for the Gateway® LR reaction LR Clonase™
   3140..3187    +  CDS            2xFLAG: two tandem FLAG® epitope tags
   3239..7528    +  CDS            pcoCas9: Cas9 endonuclease from the Streptococcus pyogenes Type II CRISPR/Cas system plant codon-optimized Cas9 gene containing the potato IV2 intron
>Addgene plasmid #104786 | pSC12 | depositor full sequence | sequence record 198621 | Full Sequence
GACGTCCGATCGTTCAAACATTTGGCAATAAAGTTTCTTAAGATTGAATCCTGTTGCCGGTCTTGCGATG
ATTATCATATAATTTCTGTTGAATTACGTTAAGCATGTAATAATTAACATGTAATGCATGACGTTATTTA
TGAGATGGGTTTTTATGATTAGAGTCCCGCAATTATACATTTAATACGCGATAGAAAACAAAATATAGCG
CGCAAACTAGGATAAATTATCGCGCGCGGTGTCATCTATGTTACTAGATCGGGAATTGATCCCCCCTCGA
CAGCTTCCGGAAAGGGCGAATTCGCAACTTTGTATACAAAAGTTGAACGAGAAACGTAAAATGATATAAA
TATCAATATATTAAATTAGATTTTGCATAAAAAACAGACTACATAATACTGTAAAACACAACATATCCAG
TCACTATGCCATCCAGCTGATATCCCCTATAGTGAGTCGTATTACATGGTCATAGCTGTTTCCTGGCAGC
TCTGGCCCGTGTCTCAAAATCTCTGATGTTACATTGCACAAGATAAAAATATATCATCATGCCTCCTCTG
GACCAGCCAGGACAGAAATGCCTCGACTTCGCTGCTACCCAAGGTTGCCGGGTGACGCACACCGTGGAAA
CGGATGAAGGCACGAACCCAGTGGACATAAGCCTGTTCGGTTCGTAAGCTGTAATGCAAGTAGCGTATGC
GCTCACGCAACTGGTCCAGAACCTTGACCGAACGCAGCGGTGGTAACGGCGCAGTGGCGGTTTTCATGGC
TTGTTATGACTGTTTTTTTGGGGTACAGTCTATGCCTCGGGCATCCAAGCAGCAAGCGCGTTACGCCGTG
GGTCGATGTTTGATGTTATGGAGCAGCAACGATGTTACGCAGCAGGGCAGTCGCCCTAAAACAAAGTTAA
ACATCATGAGGGAAGCGGTGATCGCCGAAGTATCGACTCAACTATCAGAGGTAGTTGGCGTCATCGAGCG
CCATCTCGAACCGACGTTGCTGGCCGTACATTTGTACGGCTCCGCAGTGGATGGCGGCCTGAAGCCACAC
AGTGATATTGATTTGCTGGTTACGGTGACCGTAAGGCTTGATGAAACAACGCGGCGAGCTTTGATCAACG
ACCTTTTGGAAACTTCGGCTTCCCCTGGAGAGAGCGAGATTCTCCGCGCTGTAGAAGTCACCATTGTTGT
GCACGACGACATCATTCCGTGGCGTTATCCAGCTAAGCGCGAACTGCAATTTGGAGAATGGCAGCGCAAT
GACATTCTTGCAGGTATCTTCGAGCCAGCCACGATCGACATTGATCTGGCTATCTTGCTGACAAAAGCAA
GAGAACATAGCGTTGCCTTGGTAGGTCCAGCGGCGGAGGAACTCTTTGATCCGGTTCCTGAACAGGATCT
ATTTGAGGCGCTAAATGAAACCTTAACGCTATGGAACTCGCCGCCCGACTGGGCTGGCGATGAGCGAAAT
GTAGTGCTTACGTTGTCCCGCATTTGGTACAGCGCAGTAACCGGCAAAATCGCGCCGAAGGATGTCGCTG
CCGACTGGGCAATGGAGCGCCTGCCGGCCCAGTATCAGCCCGTCATACTTGAAGCTAGACAGGCTTATCT
TGGACAAGAAGAAGATCGCTTGGCCTCGCGCGCAGATCAGTTGGAAGAATTTGTCCACTACGTGAAAGGC
GAGATCACCAAGGTAGTCGGCAAATAACCCTCGAGCCACCCATGACCAAAATCCCTTAACGTGAGTTACG
CGTCGTTCCACTGAGCGTCAGACCCCGTAGAAAAGATCAAAGGATCTTCTTGAGATCCTTTTTTTCTGCG
CGTAATCTGCTGCTTGCAAACAAAAAAACCACCGCTACCAGCGGTGGTTTGTTTGCCGGATCAAGAGCTA
CCAACTCTTTTTCCGAAGGTAACTGGCTTCAGCAGAGCGCAGATACCAAATACTGTCCTTCTAGTGTAGC
CGTAGTTAGGCCACCACTTCAAGAACTCTGTAGCACCGCCTACATACCTCGCTCTGCTAATCCTGTTACC
AGTGGCTGCTGCCAGTGGCGATAAGTCGTGTCTTACCGGGTTGGACTCAAGACGATAGTTACCGGATAAG
GCGCAGCGGTCGGGCTGAACGGGGGGTTCGTGCACACAGCCCAGCTTGGAGCGAACGACCTACACCGAAC
TGAGATACCTACAGCGTGAGCTATGAGAAAGCGCCACGCTTCCCGAAGGGAGAAAGGCGGACAGGTATCC
GGTAAGCGGCAGGGTCGGAACAGGAGAGCGCACGAGGGAGCTTCCAGGGGGAAACGCCTGGTATCTTTAT
AGTCCTGTCGGGTTTCGCCACCTCTGACTTGAGCGTCGATTTTTGTGATGCTCGTCAGGGGGGCGGAGCC
TATGGAAAAACGCCAGCAACGCGGCCTTTTTACGGTTCCTGGCCTTTTGCTGGCCTTTTGCTCACATGTT
CTTTCCTGCGTTATCCCCTGATTCTGTGGATAACCGTATTACCGCCTTTGAGTGAGCTGATACCGCTCGC
CGCAGCCGAACGACCGAGCGCAGCGAGTCAGTGAGCGAGGAAGCGGAAGAGCGCCCAATACGCAAACCGC
CTCTCCCCGCGCGTTGGCCGATTCATTAATGCAGCTGGCACGACAGGTTTCCCGACTGGAAAGCGGGCAG
TGAGCGCAACGCAATTAATACGCGTACCGCGAGCCAGGAAGAGTTTGTAGAAACGCAAAAAGGCCATCCG
TCAGGATGGCCTTCTGCTTAGTTTGATGCCTGGCAGTTTATGGCGGGCGTCCTGCCCGCCACCCTCCGGG
CCGTTGCTTCACAACGTTCAAATCCGCTCCCGGCGGATTTGTCCTACTCAGGAGAGCGTTCACCGACAAA
CAACAGATAAAACGAAAGGCCCAGTCTTCCGACTGAGCCTTTCGTTTTATTTGATGCCTGGCAGTTCCCT
ACTCTCGCGTTAACGCTTGCATGGATGTTTTCCCAGTCACGACGTTGTAAAACGACGGCCAGTCTTAAGC
TCGGGCCCCAAATAATGATTTTATTTTGACTGATAGTGACCTGTTCGTTGCAACAAATTGATGAGCAATG
CTTTTTTATAATGCCAACTTTGTACAAAAAAGCAGGCTCCGAATTCGCCCTTCACCATGGATTACAAGGA
TGATGATGATAAGGATTACAAGGATGATGATGATAAGATGGCTCCAAAGAAGAAGAGAAAGGTTGGAATC
CACGGAGTTCCAGCTGCTGATAAGAAGTACTCTATCGGACTTGACATCGGAACCAACTCTGTTGGATGGG
CTGTTATCACCGATGAGTACAAGGTTCCATCTAAGAAGTTCAAGGTTCTTGGAAACACCGATAGACACTC
TATCAAGAAGAACCTTATCGGTGCTCTTCTTTTCGATTCTGGAGAGACCGCTGAGGCTACCAGATTGAAG
AGAACCGCTAGAAGAAGATACACCAGAAGAAAGAACAGAATCTGCTACCTTCAGGAAATCTTCTCTAACG
AGATGGCTAAGGTTGATGATTCTTTCTTCCACAGACTTGAGGAGTCTTTCCTTGTTGAGGAGGATAAGAA
GCACGAGAGACACCCAATCTTCGGAAACATCGTTGATGAGGTTGCTTACCACGAGAAGTACCCAACCATC
TACCACCTTAGAAAGAAGTTGGTTGATTCTACCGATAAGGCTGATCTTAGACTTATCTACCTTGCTCTTG
CTCACATGATCAAGTTCAGAGGACACTTCCTTATCGAGGGAGACCTTAACCCAGATAACTCTGATGTTGA
TAAGTTGTTCATCCAGCTTGTTCAGACCTACAACCAGCTTTTCGAGGAGAACCCAATCAACGCTTCTGGA
GTTGATGCTAAGGCTATCCTTTCTGCTAGACTTTCTAAGTCTCGTAGACTTGAGAACCTTATCGCTCAGC
TTCCAGGAGAGAAGAAGAACGGACTTTTCGGAAACCTTATCGCTCTTTCTCTTGGACTTACCCCAAACTT
CAAGTCTAACTTCGATCTTGCTGAGGATGCTAAGTTGCAGCTTTCTAAGGATACCTACGATGATGATCTT
GATAACCTTCTTGCTCAGATCGGAGATCAGTACGCTGATCTTTTCCTTGCTGCTAAGAACCTTTCTGATG
CTATCCTTCTTTCTGACATCCTTAGAGTTAACACCGAGATCACCAAGGCTCCACTTTCTGCTTCTATGAT
CAAGAGATACGATGAGCACCACCAGGATCTTACCCTTTTGAAGGCTCTTGTTAGACAGCAGCTTCCAGAG
AAGTACAAGGAAATCTTCTTCGATCAGTCTAAGAACGGATACGCTGGATACATCGATGGAGGAGCTTCTC
AGGAGGAGTTCTACAAGTTCATCAAGCCAATCCTTGAGAAGATGGATGGAACCGAGGAGCTTCTTGTTAA
GTTGAACAGAGAGGATCTTCTTAGAAAGCAGAGAACCTTCGATAACGGATCTATCCCACACCAGATCCAC
CTTGGAGAGCTTCACGCTATCCTTCGTAGACAGGAGGATTTCTACCCATTCTTGAAGGATAACAGAGAGA
AGATCGAGAAGATCCTTACCTTCAGAATCCCATACTACGTTGGACCACTTGCTAGAGGAAACTCTCGTTT
CGCTTGGATGACCAGAAAGTCTGAGGAGACCATCACCCCTTGGAACTTCGAGGAGGTAAGTTTCTGCTTC
TACCTTTGATATATATATAATAATTATCATTAATTAGTAGTAATATAATATTTCAAATATTTTTTTCAAA
ATAAAAGAATGTAGTATATAGCAATTGCTTTTCTGTAGTTTATAAGTGTGTATATTTTAATTTATAACTT
TTCTAATATATGACCAAAATTTGTTGATGTGCAGGTTGTTGATAAGGGAGCTTCTGCTCAGTCTTTCATC
GAGAGAATGACCAACTTCGATAAGAACCTTCCAAACGAGAAGGTTCTTCCAAAGCACTCTCTTCTTTACG
AGTACTTCACCGTTTACAACGAGCTTACCAAGGTTAAGTACGTTACCGAGGGAATGAGAAAGCCAGCTTT
CCTTTCTGGAGAGCAGAAGAAGGCTATCGTTGATCTTCTTTTCAAGACCAACAGAAAGGTTACCGTTAAG
CAGTTGAAGGAGGATTACTTCAAGAAGATCGAGTGCTTCGATTCTGTTGAAATCTCTGGAGTTGAGGATA
GATTCAACGCTTCTCTTGGAACCTACCACGATCTTTTGAAGATCATCAAGGATAAGGATTTCCTTGATAA
CGAGGAGAACGAGGACATCCTTGAGGACATCGTTCTTACCCTTACCCTTTTCGAGGATAGAGAGATGATC
GAGGAGAGACTCAAGACCTACGCTCACCTTTTCGATGATAAGGTTATGAAGCAGTTGAAGAGAAGAAGAT
ACACCGGATGGGGTAGACTTTCTCGTAAGTTGATCAACGGAATCAGAGATAAGCAGTCTGGAAAGACCAT
CCTTGATTTCTTGAAGTCTGATGGATTCGCTAACAGAAACTTCATGCAGCTTATCCACGATGATTCTCTT
ACCTTCAAGGAGGACATCCAGAAGGCTCAGGTTTCTGGACAGGGAGATTCTCTTCACGAGCACATCGCTA
ACCTTGCTGGATCTCCAGCTATCAAGAAGGGAATCCTTCAGACCGTTAAGGTTGTTGATGAGCTTGTTAA
GGTTATGGGTAGACACAAGCCAGAGAACATCGTTATCGAGATGGCTAGAGAGAACCAGACCACCCAGAAG
GGACAGAAGAACTCTCGTGAGAGAATGAAGAGAATCGAGGAGGGAATCAAGGAGCTTGGATCTCAAATCT
TGAAGGAGCACCCAGTTGAGAACACCCAGCTTCAGAACGAGAAGTTGTACCTTTACTACCTTCAGAACGG
AAGAGATATGTACGTTGATCAGGAGCTTGACATCAACAGACTTTCTGATTACGATGTTGATCACATCGTT
CCACAGTCTTTCTTGAAGGATGATTCTATCGATAACAAGGTTCTTACCCGTTCTGATAAGAACAGAGGAA
AGTCTGATAACGTTCCATCTGAGGAGGTTGTTAAGAAGATGAAGAACTACTGGAGACAGCTTCTTAACGC
TAAGTTGATCACCCAGAGAAAGTTCGATAACCTTACCAAGGCTGAGAGAGGAGGACTTTCTGAGCTTGAT
AAGGCTGGATTCATCAAGAGACAGCTTGTTGAGACCAGACAGATCACCAAGCACGTTGCTCAGATCCTTG
ATTCTCGTATGAACACCAAGTACGATGAGAACGATAAGTTGATCAGAGAGGTTAAGGTTATCACCTTGAA
GTCTAAGTTGGTTTCTGATTTCAGAAAGGATTTCCAGTTCTACAAGGTTAGAGAGATCAACAACTACCAC
CACGCTCACGATGCTTACCTTAACGCTGTTGTTGGAACCGCTCTTATCAAGAAGTACCCAAAGTTGGAGT
CTGAGTTCGTTTACGGAGATTACAAGGTTTACGATGTTAGAAAGATGATCGCTAAGTCTGAGCAGGAGAT
CGGAAAGGCTACCGCTAAGTACTTCTTCTACTCTAACATCATGAACTTCTTCAAGACCGAGATCACCCTT
GCTAACGGAGAGATCAGAAAGAGACCACTTATCGAGACCAACGGAGAGACCGGAGAGATCGTTTGGGATA
AGGGAAGAGATTTCGCTACCGTTAGAAAGGTTCTTTCTATGCCACAGGTTAACATCGTTAAGAAAACCGA
GGTTCAGACCGGAGGATTCTCTAAGGAGTCTATCCTTCCAAAGAGAAACTCTGATAAGTTGATCGCTAGA
AAGAAGGATTGGGACCCAAAGAAGTACGGAGGATTCGATTCTCCAACCGTTGCTTACTCTGTTCTTGTTG
TTGCTAAGGTTGAGAAGGGAAAGTCTAAGAAGTTGAAGTCTGTTAAGGAGCTTCTTGGAATCACCATCAT
GGAGCGTTCTTCTTTCGAGAAGAACCCAATCGATTTCCTTGAGGCTAAGGGATACAAGGAGGTTAAGAAG
GATCTTATCATCAAGTTGCCAAAGTACTCTCTTTTCGAGCTTGAGAACGGAAGAAAGAGAATGCTTGCTT
CTGCTGGAGAGCTTCAGAAGGGAAACGAGCTTGCTCTTCCATCTAAGTACGTTAACTTCCTTTACCTTGC
TTCTCACTACGAGAAGTTGAAGGGATCTCCAGAGGATAACGAGCAGAAGCAGCTTTTCGTTGAGCAGCAC
AAGCACTACCTTGATGAGATCATCGAGCAAATCTCTGAGTTCTCTAAGAGAGTTATCCTTGCTGATGCTA
ACCTTGATAAGGTTCTTTCTGCTTACAACAAGCACAGAGATAAGCCAATCAGAGAGCAGGCTGAGAACAT
CATCCACCTTTTCACCCTTACCAACCTTGGTGCTCCAGCTGCTTTCAAGTACTTCGATACCACCATCGAT
AGAAAAAGATACACCTCTACCAAGGAGGTTCTTGATGCTACCCTTATCCACCAGTCTATCACCGGACTTT
ACGAGACCAGAATCGATCTTTCTCAGCTTGGAGGAGATAAGAGACCAGCTGCTACCAAGAAGGCTGGACA
GGCTAAGAAGAAGAAGTGA
