Features (pLannotate 1.2.2; 14 found; start..end, strand, type, name):
      6..258     +  terminator     NOS terminator: nopaline synthase terminator and poly(A) signal
    303..426     +  protein_bind   attR5: mutant version of attR; recombination site for the Gateway® LR reaction LR Clonase™
    444..462     -  promoter       T7 promoter: promoter for bacteriophage T7 RNA polymerase
    652..675     +  promoter       Pc promoter (fragment): intI1 (promoter lies within the coding sequence); class 1 integron promoter
    851..907     +  CDS            GmR (fragment): gentamycin acetyltransferase; aacC1; confers resistance to gentamycin
    914..1705    +  CDS            SmR: aminoglycoside adenylyltransferase (Murphy, 1985); aadA; confers resistance to spectinomycin and streptomycin
   1798..2386    +  rep_origin     ori: high-copy-number ColE1/pMB1/pBR322/pUC origin of replication
   2569..2661    +  CDS            lacI (fragment): lac repressor; lacI; The lac repressor binds to the lac operator to inhibit transcription in E. coli. This inhibition can be relieved by adding lactose or isopropyl-β-D-thiogalactopyranoside (IPTG).
   2716..2743    -  terminator     rrnB T2 terminator: transcription terminator T2 from the E. coli rrnB gene
   2875..2918    +  terminator     rrnB T1 terminator: Escherichia coli rrnB; transcription terminator T1 from the E. coli rrnB gene
   2965..3001    -  CDS            lacZα (fragment): LacZα fragment of β-galactosidase; lacZ fragment
   3017..3116    +  protein_bind   attL1: mutant version of attL; recombination site for the Gateway® LR reaction LR Clonase™
   3138..3185    +  CDS            2xFLAG: two tandem FLAG® epitope tags
   3237..7526    +  CDS            pcoCas9: Cas9 endonuclease from the Streptococcus pyogenes Type II CRISPR/Cas system plant codon-optimized Cas9 gene containing the potato IV2 intron
>Addgene plasmid #104786 | pSC12 | addgene full sequence | sequence record 202650 | Addgene NGS Result
CGTCCGATCGTTCAAACATTTGGCAATAAAGTTTCTTAAGATTGAATCCTGTTGCCGGTCTTGCGATGAT
TATCATATAATTTCTGTTGAATTACGTTAAGCATGTAATAATTAACATGTAATGCATGACGTTATTTATG
AGATGGGTTTTTATGATTAGAGTCCCGCAATTATACATTTAATACGCGATAGAAAACAAAATATAGCGCG
CAAACTAGGATAAATTATCGCGCGCGGTGTCATCTATGTTACTAGATCGGGAATTGATCCCCCCTCGACA
GCTTCCGGAAAGGGCGAATTCGCAACTTTGTATACAAAAGTTGAACGAGAAACGTAAAATGATATAAATA
TCAATATATTAAATTAGATTTTGCATAAAAAACAGACTACATAATACTGTAAAACACAACATATCCAGTC
ACTATGCCATCCAGCTGATATCCCCTATAGTGAGTCGTATTACATGGTCATAGCTGTTTCCTGGCAGCTC
TGGCCCGTGTCTCAAAATCTCTGATGTTACATTGCACAAGATAAAAATATATCATCATGCCTCCTCTGGA
CCAGCCAGGACAGAAATGCCTCGACTTCGCTGCTACCCAAGGTTGCCGGGTGACGCACACCGTGGAAACG
GATGAAGGCACGAACCCAGTGGACATAAGCCTGTTCGGTTCGTAAGCTGTAATGCAAGTAGCGTATGCGC
TCACGCAACTGGTCCAGAACCTTGACCGAACGCAGCGGTGGTAACGGCGCAGTGGCGGTTTTCATGGCTT
GTTATGACTGTTTTTTTGGGGTACAGTCTATGCCTCGGGCATCCAAGCAGCAAGCGCGTTACGCCGTGGG
TCGATGTTTGATGTTATGGAGCAGCAACGATGTTACGCAGCAGGGCAGTCGCCCTAAAACAAAGTTAAAC
ATTATGAGGGAAGCGGTGATCGCCGAAGTATCGACTCAACTATCAGAGGTAGTTGGCGTCATCGAGCGCC
ATCTCGAACCGACGTTGCTGGCCGTACATTTGTACGGCTCCGCAGTGGATGGCGGCCTGAAGCCACACAG
TGATATTGATTTGCTGGTTACGGTGACCGTAAGGCTTGATGAAACAACGCGGCGAGCTTTGATCAACGAC
CTTTTGGAAACTTCGGCTTCCCCTGGAGAGAGCGAGATTCTCCGCGCTGTAGAAGTCACCATTGTTGTGC
ACGACGACATCATTCCGTGGCGTTATCCAGCTAAGCGCGAACTGCAATTTGGAGAATGGCAGCGCAATGA
CATTCTTGCAGGTATCTTCGAGCCAGCCACGATCGACATTGATCTGGCTATCTTGCTGACAAAAGCAAGA
GAACATAGCGTTGCCTTGGTAGGTCCAGCGGCGGAGGAACTCTTTGATCCGGTTCCTGAACAGGATCTAT
TTGAGGCGCTAAATGAAACCTTAACGCTATGGAACTCGCCGCCCGACTGGGCTGGCGATGAGCGAAATGT
AGTGCTTACGTTGTCCCGCATTTGGTACAGCGCAGTAACCGGCAAAATCGCGCCGAAGGATGTCGCTGCC
GACTGGGCAATGGAGCGCCTGCCGGCCCAGTATCAGCCCGTCATACTTGAAGCTAGACAGGCTTATCTTG
GACAAGAAGAAGATCGCTTGGCCTCGCGCGCAGATCAGTTGGAAGAATTTGTCCACTACGTGAAAGGCGA
GATCACCAAGGTAGTCGGCAAATAACCCTCGAGCCACCCATGACCAAAATCCCTTAACGTGAGTTACGCG
TCGTTCCACTGAGCGTCAGACCCCGTAGAAAAGATCAAAGGATCTTCTTGAGATCCTTTTTTTCTGCGCG
TAATCTGCTGCTTGCAAACAAAAAAACCACCGCTACCAGCGGTGGTTTGTTTGCCGGATCAAGAGCTACC
AACTCTTTTTCCGAAGGTAACTGGCTTCAGCAGAGCGCAGATACCAAATACTGTTCTTCTAGTGTAGCCG
TAGTTAGGCCACCACTTCAAGAACTCTGTAGCACCGCCTACATACCTCGCTCTGCTAATCCTGTTACCAG
TGGCTGCTGCCAGTGGCGATAAGTCGTGTCTTACCGGGTTGGACTCAAGACGATAGTTACCGGATAAGGC
GCAGCGGTCGGGCTGAACGGGGGGTTCGTGCACACAGCCCAGCTTGGAGCGAACGACCTACACCGAACTG
AGATACCTACAGCGTGAGCTATGAGAAAGCGCCACGCTTCCCGAAGGGAGAAAGGCGGACAGGTATCCGG
TAAGCGGCAGGGTCGGAACAGGAGAGCGCACGAGGGAGCTTCCAGGGGGAAACGCCTGGTATCTTTATAG
TCCTGTCGGGTTTCGCCACCTCTGACTTGAGCGTCGATTTTTGTGATGCTCGTCAGGGGGGCGGAGCCTA
TGGAAAAACGCCAGCAACGCGGCCTTTTTACGGTTCCTGGCCTTTTGCTGGCCTTTTGCTCACATGTTCT
TTCCTGCGTTATCCCCTGATTCTGTGGATAACCGTATTACCGCCTTTGAGTGAGCTGATACCGCTCGCCG
CAGCCGAACGACCGAGCGCAGCGAGTCAGTGAGCGAGGAAGCGGAAGAGCGCCCAATACGCAAACCGCCT
CTCCCCGCGCGTTGGCCGATTCATTAATGCAGCTGGCACGACAGGTTTCCCGACTGGAAAGCGGGCAGTG
AGCGCAACGCAATTAATACGCGTACCGCGAGCCAGGAAGAGTTTGTAGAAACGCAAAAAGGCCATCCGTC
AGGATGGCCTTCTGCTTAGTTTGATGCCTGGCAGTTTATGGCGGGCGTCCTGCCCGCCACCCTCCGGGCC
GTTGCTTCACAACGTTCAAATCCGCTCCCGGCGGATTTGTCCTACTCAGGAGAGCGTTCACCGACAAACA
ACAGATAAAACGAAAGGCCCAGTCTTCCGACTGAGCCTTTCGTTTTATTTGATGCCTGGCAGTTCCCTAC
TCTCGCGTTAACGCTTGCATGGATGTTTTCCCAGTCACGACGTTGTAAAACGACGGCCAGTCTTAAGCTC
GGGCCCCAAATAATGATTTTATTTTGACTGATAGTGACCTGTTCGTTGCAACAAATTGATGAGCAATGCT
TTTTTATAATGCCAACTTTGTACAAAAAAGCAGGCTCCGAATTCGCCCTTCACCATGGATTACAAGGATG
ATGATGATAAGGATTACAAGGATGATGATGATAAGATGGCTCCAAAGAAGAAGAGAAAGGTTGGAATCCA
CGGAGTTCCAGCTGCTGATAAGAAGTACTCTATCGGACTTGACATCGGAACCAACTCTGTTGGATGGGCT
GTTATCACCGATGAGTACAAGGTTCCATCTAAGAAGTTCAAGGTTCTTGGAAACACCGATAGACACTCTA
TCAAGAAGAACCTTATCGGTGCTCTTCTTTTCGATTCTGGAGAGACCGCTGAGGCTACCAGATTGAAGAG
AACCGCTAGAAGAAGATACACCAGAAGAAAGAACAGAATCTGCTACCTTCAGGAAATCTTCTCTAACGAG
ATGGCTAAGGTTGATGATTCTTTCTTCCACAGACTTGAGGAGTCTTTCCTTGTTGAGGAGGATAAGAAGC
ACGAGAGACACCCAATCTTCGGAAACATCGTTGATGAGGTTGCTTACCACGAGAAGTACCCAACCATCTA
CCACCTTAGAAAGAAGTTGGTTGATTCTACCGATAAGGCTGATCTTAGACTTATCTACCTTGCTCTTGCT
CACATGATCAAGTTCAGAGGACACTTCCTTATCGAGGGAGACCTTAACCCAGATAACTCTGATGTTGATA
AGTTGTTCATCCAGCTTGTTCAGACCTACAACCAGCTTTTCGAGGAGAACCCAATCAACGCTTCTGGAGT
TGATGCTAAGGCTATCCTTTCTGCTAGACTTTCTAAGTCTCGTAGACTTGAGAACCTTATCGCTCAGCTT
CCAGGAGAGAAGAAGAACGGACTTTTCGGAAACCTTATCGCTCTTTCTCTTGGACTTACCCCAAACTTCA
AGTCTAACTTCGATCTTGCTGAGGATGCTAAGTTGCAGCTTTCTAAGGATACCTACGATGATGATCTTGA
TAACCTTCTTGCTCAGATCGGAGATCAGTACGCTGATCTTTTCCTTGCTGCTAAGAACCTTTCTGATGCT
ATCCTTCTTTCTGACATCCTTAGAGTTAACACCGAGATCACCAAGGCTCCACTTTCTGCTTCTATGATCA
AGAGATACGATGAGCACCACCAGGATCTTACCCTTTTGAAGGCTCTTGTTAGACAGCAGCTTCCAGAGAA
GTACAAGGAAATCTTCTTCGATCAGTCTAAGAACGGATACGCTGGATACATCGATGGAGGAGCTTCTCAG
GAGGAGTTCTACAAGTTCATCAAGCCAATCCTTGAGAAGATGGATGGAACCGAGGAGCTTCTTGTTAAGT
TGAACAGAGAGGATCTTCTTAGAAAGCAGAGAACCTTCGATAACGGATCTATCCCACACCAGATCCACCT
TGGAGAGCTTCACGCTATCCTTCGTAGACAGGAGGATTTCTACCCATTCTTGAAGGATAACAGAGAGAAG
ATCGAGAAGATCCTTACCTTCAGAATCCCATACTACGTTGGACCACTTGCTAGAGGAAACTCTCGTTTCG
CTTGGATGACCAGAAAGTCTGAGGAGACCATCACCCCTTGGAACTTCGAGGAGGTAAGTTTCTGCTTCTA
CCTTTGATATATATATAATAATTATCATTAATTAGTAGTAATATAATATTTCAAATATTTTTTTCAAAAT
AAAAGAATGTAGTATATAGCAATTGCTTTTCTGTAGTTTATAAGTGTGTATATTTTAATTTATAACTTTT
CTAATATATGACCAAAATTTGTTGATGTGCAGGTTGTTGATAAGGGAGCTTCTGCTCAGTCTTTCATCGA
GAGAATGACCAACTTCGATAAGAACCTTCCAAACGAGAAGGTTCTTCCAAAGCACTCTCTTCTTTACGAG
TACTTCACCGTTTACAACGAGCTTACCAAGGTTAAGTACGTTACCGAGGGAATGAGAAAGCCAGCTTTCC
TTTCTGGAGAGCAGAAGAAGGCTATCGTTGATCTTCTTTTCAAGACCAACAGAAAGGTTACCGTTAAGCA
GTTGAAGGAGGATTACTTCAAGAAGATCGAGTGCTTCGATTCTGTTGAAATCTCTGGAGTTGAGGATAGA
TTCAACGCTTCTCTTGGAACCTACCACGATCTTTTGAAGATCATCAAGGATAAGGATTTCCTTGATAACG
AGGAGAACGAGGACATCCTTGAGGACATCGTTCTTACCCTTACCCTTTTCGAGGATAGAGAGATGATCGA
GGAGAGACTCAAGACCTACGCTCACCTTTTCGATGATAAGGTTATGAAGCAGTTGAAGAGAAGAAGATAC
ACCGGATGGGGTAGACTTTCTCGTAAGTTGATCAACGGAATCAGAGATAAGCAGTCTGGAAAGACCATCC
TTGATTTCTTGAAGTCTGATGGATTCGCTAACAGAAACTTCATGCAGCTTATCCACGATGATTCTCTTAC
CTTCAAGGAGGACATCCAGAAGGCTCAGGTTTCTGGACAGGGAGATTCTCTTCACGAGCACATCGCTAAC
CTTGCTGGATCTCCAGCTATCAAGAAGGGAATCCTTCAGACCGTTAAGGTTGTTGATGAGCTTGTTAAGG
TTATGGGTAGACACAAGCCAGAGAACATCGTTATCGAGATGGCTAGAGAGAACCAGACCACCCAGAAGGG
ACAGAAGAACTCTCGTGAGAGAATGAAGAGAATCGAGGAGGGAATCAAGGAGCTTGGATCTCAAATCTTG
AAGGAGCACCCAGTTGAGAACACCCAGCTTCAGAACGAGAAGTTGTACCTTTACTACCTTCAGAACGGAA
GAGATATGTACGTTGATCAGGAGCTTGACATCAACAGACTTTCTGATTACGATGTTGATCACATCGTTCC
ACAGTCTTTCTTGAAGGATGATTCTATCGATAACAAGGTTCTTACCCGTTCTGATAAGAACAGAGGAAAG
TCTGATAACGTTCCATCTGAGGAGGTTGTTAAGAAGATGAAGAACTACTGGAGACAGCTTCTTAACGCTA
AGTTGATCACCCAGAGAAAGTTCGATAACCTTACCAAGGCTGAGAGAGGAGGACTTTCTGAGCTTGATAA
GGCTGGATTCATCAAGAGACAGCTTGTTGAGACCAGACAGATCACCAAGCACGTTGCTCAGATCCTTGAT
TCTCGTATGAACACCAAGTACGATGAGAACGATAAGTTGATCAGAGAGGTTAAGGTTATCACCTTGAAGT
CTAAGTTGGTTTCTGATTTCAGAAAGGATTTCCAGTTCTACAAGGTTAGAGAGATCAACAACTACCACCA
CGCTCACGATGCTTACCTTAACGCTGTTGTTGGAACCGCTCTTATCAAGAAGTACCCAAAGTTGGAGTCT
GAGTTCGTTTACGGAGATTACAAGGTTTACGATGTTAGAAAGATGATCGCTAAGTCTGAGCAGGAGATCG
GAAAGGCTACCGCTAAGTACTTCTTCTACTCTAACATCATGAACTTCTTCAAGACCGAGATCACCCTTGC
TAACGGAGAGATCAGAAAGAGACCACTTATCGAGACCAACGGAGAGACCGGAGAGATCGTTTGGGATAAG
GGAAGAGATTTCGCTACCGTTAGAAAGGTTCTTTCTATGCCACAGGTTAACATCGTTAAGAAAACCGAGG
TTCAGACCGGAGGATTCTCTAAGGAGTCTATCCTTCCAAAGAGAAACTCTGATAAGTTGATCGCTAGAAA
GAAGGATTGGGACCCAAAGAAGTACGGAGGATTCGATTCTCCAACCGTTGCTTACTCTGTTCTTGTTGTT
GCTAAGGTTGAGAAGGGAAAGTCTAAGAAGTTGAAGTCTGTTAAGGAGCTTCTTGGAATCACCATCATGG
AGCGTTCTTCTTTCGAGAAGAACCCAATCGATTTCCTTGAGGCTAAGGGATACAAGGAGGTTAAGAAGGA
TCTTATCATCAAGTTGCCAAAGTACTCTCTTTTCGAGCTTGAGAACGGAAGAAAGAGAATGCTTGCTTCT
GCTGGAGAGCTTCAGAAGGGAAACGAGCTTGCTCTTCCATCTAAGTACGTTAACTTCCTTTACCTTGCTT
CTCACTACGAGAAGTTGAAGGGATCTCCAGAGGATAACGAGCAGAAGCAGCTTTTCGTTGAGCAGCACAA
GCACTACCTTGATGAGATCATCGAGCAAATCTCTGAGTTCTCTAAGAGAGTTATCCTTGCTGATGCTAAC
CTTGATAAGGTTCTTTCTGCTTACAACAAGCACAGAGATAAGCCAATCAGAGAGCAGGCTGAGAACATCA
TCCACCTTTTCACCCTTACCAACCTTGGTGCTCCAGCTGCTTTCAAGTACTTCGATACCACCATCGATAG
AAAAAGATACACCTCTACCAAGGAGGTTCTTGATGCTACCCTTATCCACCAGTCTATCACCGGACTTTAC
GAGACCAGAATCGATCTTTCTCAGCTTGGAGGAGATAAGAGACCAGCTGCTACCAAGAAGGCTGGACAGG
CTAAGAAGAAGAAGTGAGA
